>Addgene plasmid #174051 | pGWB-cLUC | addgene full sequence | sequence record 342923 | Addgene NGS Result
CCTCGTGGGTGGGGGTCCATCTTTGGGACCACTGTCGGCAGAGGCATCTTGAACGATAGCCTTTCCTTTA
TCGCAATGATGGCATTTGTAGGTGCCACCTTCCTTTTCTACTGTCCTTTTGATGAAGTGACAGATAGCTG
GGCAATGGAATCCGAGGAGGTTTCCCGATATTACCCTTTGTTGAAAAGTCTCAATAGCCCTTTGGTCTTC
TGAGACTGTATCTTTGATATTCTTGGAGTAGACGAGAGTGTCGTGCTCCACCATGTTGGCAAGCTGCTCT
AGCCAATACGCAAACCGCCTCTCCCCGCGCGTTGGCCGATTCATTAATGCAGCTGGCACGACAGGTTTCC
CGACTGGAAAGCGGGCAGTGAGCGCAACGCAATTAATGTGAGTTAGCTCACTCATTAGGCACCCCAGGCT
TTACACTTTATGCTTCCGGCTCGTATGTTGTGTGGAATTGTGAGCGGATAACAATTTCACACAGGAAACA
GCTATGACATGATTACGAATTCGGTCCCCAGATTAGCCTTTTCAATTTCAGAAAGAATGCTAACCCACAG
ATGGTTAGAGAGGCTTACGCAGCAGGTCTCATCAAGACGATCTACCCGAGCAATAATCTCCAGGAAATCA
AATACCTTCCCAAGAAGGTTAAAGATGCAGTCAAAAGATTCAGGACTAACTGCATCAAGAACACAGAGAA
AGATATATTTCTCAAGATCAGAAGTACTATTCCAGTATGGACGATTCAAGGCTTGCTTCACAAACCAAGG
CAAGTAATAGAGATTGGAGTCTCTAAAAAGGTAGTTCCCACTGAATCAAAGGCCATGGAGTCAAAGATTC
AAATAGAGGACCTAACAGAACTCGCCGTAAAGACTGGCGAACAGTTCATACAGAGTCTCTTACGACTCAA
TGACAAGAAGAAAATCTTCGTCAACATGGTGGAGCACGACACACTTGTCTACTCCAAAAATATCAAAGAT
ACAGTCTCAGAAGACCAAAGGGCAATTGAGACTTTTCAACAAAGGGTAATATCCGGAAACCTCCTCGGAT
TCCATTGCCCAGCTATCTGTCACTTTATTGTGAAGATAGTGGAAAAGGAAGGTGGCTCCTACAAATGCCA
TCATTGCGATAAAGGAAAGGCCATCGTTGAAGATGCCTCTGCCGACAGTGGTCCCAAAGATGGACCCCCA
CCCACGAGGAGCATCGTGGAAAAAGAAGACGTTCCAACCACGTCTTCAAAGCAAGTGGATTGATGTGATA
TCTCCACTGACGTAAGGGATGACGCACAATCCCACTATCCTTCGCAAGACCCTTCCTCTATATAAGGAAG
TTCATTTCATTTGGAGAGAACACGGGGGACGAGCTCATGTCCGGTTATGTAAACAATCCGGAAGCGACCA
ACGCCTTGATTGACAAGGATGGATGGCTACATTCTGGAGACATAGCTTACTGGGACGAAGACGAACACTT
CTTCATCGTTGACCGCCTGAAGTCTCTGATTAAGTACAAAGGCTATCAGGTGGCTCCCGCTGAATTGGAA
TCCATCTTGCTCCAACACCCCAACATCTTCGACGCAGGTGTCGCAGGTCTTCCCGACGATGACGCCGGTG
AACTTCCCGCCGCCGTTGTTGTTTTGGAGCACGGAAAGACGATGACGGAAAAAGAGATCGTGGATTACGT
CGCCAGTCAAGTAACAACCGCGAAAAAGTTGCGCGGAGGAGTTGTGTTTGTGGACGAAGTACCGAAAGGT
CTTACCGGAAAACTCGACGCAAGAAAAATCAGAGAGATCCTCATAAAGGCCAAGAAGGGCGGAAAGATCG
CCGTGGGAGGTGGCTCATCTGGCGGAGGTCAGATCTCGTACGCGTCCCGGGGCGGTACCACAAGTTTGTA
CAAAAAAGCTGAACGAGAAACGTAAAATGATATAAATATCAATATATTAAATTAGATTTTGCATAAAAAA
CAGACTACATAATACTGTAAAACACAACATATCCAGTCACTATGGCGGCCCCTCGAGGGGCCGCATTAGG
CACCCCAGGCTTTACACTTTATGCTTCCGGCTCGTATAATGTGTGGATTTTGAGTTAGGATCCGTCGAGA
TTTTCAGGAGCTAAGGAAGCTAAAATGGAGAAAAAAATCACTGGATATACCACCGTTGATATATCCCAAT
GGCATCGTAAAGAACATTTTGAGGCATTTCAGTCAGTTGCTCAATGTACCTATAACCAGACCGTTCAGCT
GGATATTACGGCCTTTTTAAAGACCGTAAAGAAAAATAAGCACAAGTTTTATCCGGCCTTTATTCACATT
CTTGCCCGCCTGATGAATGCTCATCCGGAATTCCGTATGGCAATGAAAGACGGTGAGCTGGTGATATGGG
ATAGTGTTCACCCTTGTTACACCGTTTTCCATGAGCAAACTGAAACGTTTTCATCGCTCTGGAGTGAATA
CCACGACGATTTCCGGCAGTTTCTACACATATATTCGCAAGATGTGGCGTGTTACGGTGAAAACCTGGCC
TATTTCCCTAAAGGGTTTATTGAGAATATGTTTTTCGTCTCAGCCAATCCCTGGGTGAGTTTCACCAGTT
TTGATTTAAACGTGGCCAATATGGACAACTTCTTCGCCCCCGTTTTCACCATGGGCAAATATTATACGCA
AGGCGACAAGGTGCTGATGCCGCTGGCGATTCAGGTTCATCATGCCGTTTGTGATGGCTTCCATGTCGGC
AGAATGCTTAATGAATTACAACAGTACTGCGATGAGTGGCAGGGCGGGGCGTAAAGATCTGGATCCGGCT
TACTAAAAGCCAGATAACAGTATGCGTATTTGCGCGCTGATTTTTGCGGTATAAGAATATATACTGATAT
GTATACCCGAAGTATGTCAAAAAGAGGTATGCTATGAAGCAGCGTATTACAGTGACAGTTGACAGCGACA
GCTATCAGTTGCTCAAGGCATATATGATGTCAATATCTCCGGTCTGGTAAGCACAACCATGCAGAATGAA
GCCCGTCGTCTGCGTGCCGAACGCTGGAAAGCGGAAAATCAGGAAGGGATGGCTGAGGTCGCCCGGTTTA
TTGAAATGAACGGCTCTTTTGCTGACGAGAACAGGGGCTGGTGAAATGCAGTTTAAGGTTTACACCTATA
AAAGAGAGAGCCGTTATCGTCTGTTTGTGGATGTACAGAGTGATATTATTGACACGCCCGGGCGACGGAT
GGTGATCCCCCTGGCCAGTGCACGTCTGCTGTCAGATAAAGTCTCCCGTGAACTTTACCCGGTGGTGCAT
ATCGGGGATGAAAGCTGGCGCATGATGACCACCGATATGGCCAGTGTGCCGGTCTCCGTTATCGGGGAAG
AAGTGGCTGATCTCAGCCACCGCGAAAATGACATCAAAAACGCCATTAACCTGATGTTCTGGGGAATATA
AATGTCAGGCTCCCTTATACACAGCCAGTCTGCAGGTCGACCATAGTGACTGGATATGTTGTGTTTTACA
GTATTATGTAGTCTGTTTTTTATGCAAAATCTAATTTAATATATTGATATTTATATCATTTTACGTTTCT
CGTTCAGCTTTCTTGTACAAAGTGGTGTGATGAGTCGACCTGCAGAGCTTTCGTTCGTATCATCGGTTTC
GACAACGTTCGTCAAGTTCAATGCATCAGTTTCATTGCGCACACACCAGAATCCTACTGAGTTTGAGTAT
TATGGCATTGGGAAAACTGTTTTTCTTGTACCATTTGTTGTGCTTGTAATTTACTGTGTTTTTTATTCGG
TTTTCGCTATCGAACTGTGAAATGGAAATGGATGGAGAAGAGTTAATGAATGATATGGTCCTTTTGTTCA
TTCTCAAATTAATATTATTTGTTTTTTCTCTTATTTGTTGTGTGTTGAATTTGAAATTATAAGAGATATG
CAAACATTTTGTTTTGAGTAAAAATGTGTCAAATCGTGGCCTCTAATGACCGAAGTTAATATGAGGAGTA
AAACACTTGTAGTTGTACCATTATGCTTATTCACTAGGCAACAAATATATTTTCAGACCTAGAAAAGCTG
CAAATGTTACTGAATACAAGTATGTCCTCTTGTGTTTTAGACATTTATGAACTTTCCTTTATGTAATTTT
CCAGAATCCTTGTCAGATTCTAATCATTGCTTTATAATTATAGTTATACTCATGGATTTGTAGTTGAGTA
TGAAAATATTTTTTAATGCATTTTATGACTTGCCAATTGATTGACAACATGCATCAAGCTTGGCACTGGC
CGTCGTTTTACAACGTCGTGACTGGGAAAACCCTGGCGTTACCCAACTTAATCGCCTTGCAGCACATCCC
CCTTTCGCCAGCTGGCGTAATAGCGAAGAGGCCCGCACCGATCGCCCTTCCCAACAGTTGCGCAGCCTGA
ATGGCGAATGCTAGAGCAGCTTGAGCTTGGATCAGATTGTCGTTTCCCGCCTTCAGTTTAAACTATCAGT
GTTTGACAGGATATATTGGCGGGTAAACCTAAGAGAAAAGAGCGTTTATTAGAATAATCGGATATTTAAA
AGGGCGTGAAAAGGTTTATCCGTTCGTCCATTTGTATGTGCATGCCAACCACAGGGTTCCCCTCGGGATC
AAAGTACTTTGATCCAACCCCTCCGCTGCTATAGTGCAGTCGGCTTCTGACGTTCAGTGCAGCCGTCTTC
TGAAAACGACATGTCGCACAAGTCCTAAGTTACGCGACAGGCTGCCGCCCTGCCCTTTTCCTGGCGTTTT
CTTGTCGCGTGTTTTAGTCGCATAAAGTAGAATACTTGCGACTAGAACCGGAGACATTACGCCATGAACA
AGAGCGCCGCCGCTGGCCTGCTGGGCTATGCCCGCGTCAGCACCGACGACCAGGACTTGACCAACCAACG
GGCCGAACTGCACGCGGCCGGCTGCACCAAGCTGTTTTCCGAGAAGATCACCGGCACCAGGCGCGACCGC
CCGGAGCTGGCCAGGATGCTTGACCACCTACGCCCTGGCGACGTTGTGACAGTGACCAGGCTAGACCGCC
TGGCCCGCAGCACCCGCGACCTACTGGACATTGCCGAGCGCATCCAGGAGGCCGGCGCGGGCCTGCGTAG
CCTGGCAGAGCCGTGGGCCGACACCACCACGCCGGCCGGCCGCATGGTGTTGACCGTGTTCGCCGGCATT
GCCGAGTTCGAGCGTTCCCTAATCATCGACCGCACCCGGAGCGGGCGCGAGGCCGCCAAGGCCCGAGGCG
TGAAGTTTGGCCCCCGCCCTACCCTCACCCCGGCACAGATCGCGCACGCCCGCGAGCTGATCGACCAGGA
AGGCCGCACCGTGAAAGAGGCGGCTGCACTGCTTGGCGTGCATCGCTCGACCCTGTACCGCGCACTTGAG
CGCAGCGAGGAAGTGACGCCCACCGAGGCCAGGCGGCGCGGTGCCTTCCGTGAGGACGCATTGACCGAGG
CCGACGCCCTGGCGGCCGCCGAGAATGAACGCCAAGAGGAACAAGCATGAAACCGCACCAGGACGGCCAG
GACGAACCGTTTTTCATTACCGAAGAGATCGAGGCGGAGATGATCGCGGCCGGGTACGTGTTCGAGCCGC
CCGCGCACGTCTCAACCGTGCGGCTGCATGAAATCCTGGCCGGTTTGTCTGATGCCAAGCTGGCGGCCTG
GCCGGCCAGCTTGGCCGCTGAAGAAACCGAGCGCCGCCGTCTAAAAAGGTGATGTGTATTTGAGTAAAAC
AGCTTGCGTCATGCGGTCGCTGCGTATATGATGCGATGAGTAAATAAACAAATACGCAAGGGGAACGCAT
GAAGGTTATCGCTGTACTTAACCAGAAAGGCGGGTCAGGCAAGACGACCATCGCAACCCATCTAGCCCGC
GCCCTGCAACTCGCCGGGGCCGATGTTCTGTTAGTCGATTCCGATCCCCAGGGCAGTGCCCGCGATTGGG
CGGCCGTGCGGGAAGATCAACCGCTAACCGTTGTCGGCATCGACCGCCCGACGATTGACCGCGACGTGAA
GGCCATCGGCCGGCGCGACTTCGTAGTGATCGACGGAGCGCCCCAGGCGGCGGACTTGGCTGTGTCCGCG
ATCAAGGCAGCCGACTTCGTGCTGATTCCGGTGCAGCCAAGCCCTTACGACATATGGGCCACCGCCGACC
TGGTGGAGCTGGTTAAGCAGCGCATTGAGGTCACGGATGGAAGGCTACAAGCGGCCTTTGTCGTGTCGCG
GGCGATCAAAGGCACGCGCATCGGCGGTGAGGTTGCCGAGGCGCTGGCCGGGTACGAGCTGCCCATTCTT
GAGTCCCGTATCACGCAGCGCGTGAGCTACCCAGGCACTGCCGCCGCCGGCACAACCGTTCTTGAATCAG
AACCCGAGGGCGACGCTGCCCGCGAGGTCCAGGCGCTGGCCGCTGAAATTAAATCAAAACTCATTTGAGT
TAATGAGGTAAAGAGAAAATGAGCAAAAGCACAAACACGCTAAGTGCCGGCCGTCCGAGCGCACGCAGCA
GCAAGGCTGCAACGTTGGCCAGCCTGGCAGACACGCCAGCCATGAAGCGGGTCAACTTTCAGTTGCCGGC
GGAGGATCACACCAAGCTGAAGATGTACGCGGTACGCCAAGGCAAGACCATTACCGAGCTGCTATCTGAA
TACATCGCGCAGCTACCAGAGTAAATGAGCAAATGAATAAATGAGTAGATGAATTTTAGCGGCTAAAGGA
GGCGGCATGGAAAATCAAGAACAACCAGGCACCGACGCCGTGGAATGCCCCATGTGTGGAGGAACGGGCG
GTTGGCCAGGCGTAAGCGGCTGGGTTGCCTGCCGGCCCTGCAATGGCACTGGAACCCCCAAGCCCGAGGA
ATCGGCGTGAGCGGTCGCAAACCATCCGGCCCGGTACAAATCGGCGCGGCGCTGGGTGATGACCTGGTGG
AGAAGTTGAAGGCCGCGCAGGCCGCCCAGCGGCAACGCATCGAGGCAGAAGCACGCCCCGGTGAATCGTG
GCAAGCGGCCGCTGATCGAATCCGCAAAGAATCCCGGCAACCGCCGGCAGCCGGTGCGCCGTCGATTAGG
AAGCCGCCCAAGGGCGACGAGCAACCAGATTTTTTCGTTCCGATGCTCTATGACGTGGGCACCCGCGATA
GTCGCAGCATCATGGACGTGGCCGTTTTCCGTCTGTCGAAGCGTGACCGACGAGCTGGCGAGGTGATCCG
CTACGAGCTTCCAGACGGGCACGTAGAGGTTTCCGCAGGGCCGGCCGGCATGGCCAGTGTGTGGGATTAC
GACCTGGTACTGATGGCGGTTTCCCATCTAACCGAATCCATGAACCGATACCGGGAAGGGAAGGGAGACA
AGCCCGGCCGCGTGTTCCGTCCACACGTTGCGGACGTACTCAAGTTCTGCCGGCGAGCCGATGGCGGAAA
GCAGAAAGACGACCTGGTAGAAACCTGCATTCGGTTAAACACCACGCACGTTGCCATGCAGCGTACGAAG
AAGGCCAAGAACGGCCGCCTGGTGACGGTATCCGAGGGTGAAGCCTTGATTAGCCGCTACAAGATCGTAA
AGAGCGAAACCGGGCGGCCGGAGTACATCGAGATCGAGCTAGCTGATTGGATGTACCGCGAGATCACAGA
AGGCAAGAACCCGGACGTGCTGACGGTTCACCCCGATTACTTTTTGATCGATCCCGGCATCGGCCGTTTT
CTCTACCGCCTGGCACGCCGCGCCGCAGGCAAGGCAGAAGCCAGATGGTTGTTCAAGACGATCTACGAAC
GCAGTGGCAGCGCCGGAGAGTTCAAGAAGTTCTGTTTCACCGTGCGCAAGCTGATCGGGTCAAATGACCT
GCCGGAGTACGATTTGAAGGAGGAGGCGGGGCAGGCTGGCCCGATCCTAGTCATGCGCTACCGCAACCTG
ATCGAGGGCGAAGCATCCGCCGGTTCCTAATGTACGGAGCAGATGCTAGGGCAAATTGCCCTAGCAGGGG
AAAAAGGTCGAAAAGGTCTCTTTCCTGTGGATAGCACGTACATTGGGAACCCAAAGCCGTACATTGGGAA
CCGGAACCCGTACATTGGGAACCCAAAGCCGTACATTGGGAACCGGTCACACATGTAAGTGACTGATATA
AAAGAGAAAAAAGGCGATTTTTCCGCCTAAAACTCTTTAAAACTTATTAAAACTCTTAAAACCCGCCTGG
CCTGTGCATAACTGTCTGGCCAGCGCACAGCCGAAGAGCTGCAAAAAGCGCCTACCCTTCGGTCGCTGCG
CTCCCTACGCCCCGCCGCTTCGCGTCGGCCTATCGCGGCCGCTGGCCGCTCAAAAATGGCTGGCCTACGG
CCAGGCAATCTACCAGGGCGCGGACAAGCCGCGCCGTCGCCACTCGACCGCCGGCGCCCACATCAAGGCA
CCCTGCCTCGCGCGTTTCGGTGATGACGGTGAAAACCTCTGACACATGCAGCTCCCGGAGACGGTCACAG
CTTGTCTGTAAGCGGATGCCGGGAGCAGACAAGCCCGTCAGGGCGCGTCAGCGGGTGTTGGCGGGTGTCG
GGGCGCAGCCATGACCCAGTCACGTAGCGATAGCGGAGTGTATACTGGCTTAACTATGCGGCATCAGAGC
AGATTGTACTGAGAGTGCACCATATGCGGTGTGAAATACCGCACAGATGCGTAAGGAGAAAATACCGCAT
CAGGCGCTCTTCCGCTTCCTCGCTCACTGACTCGCTGCGCTCGGTCGTTCGGCTGCGGCGAGCGGTATCA
GCTCACTCAAAGGCGGTAATACGGTTATCCACAGAATCAGGGGATAACGCAGGAAAGAACATGTGAGCAA
AAGGCCAGCAAAAGGCCAGGAACCGTAAAAAGGCCGCGTTGCTGGCGTTTTTCCATAGGCTCCGCCCCCC
TGACGAGCATCACAAAAATCGACGCTCAAGTCAGAGGTGGCGAAACCCGACAGGACTATAAAGATACCAG
GCGTTTCCCCCTGGAAGCTCCCTCGTGCGCTCTCCTGTTCCGACCCTGCCGCTTACCGGATACCTGTCCG
CCTTTCTCCCTTCGGGAAGCGTGGCGCTTTCTCATAGCTCACGCTGTAGGTATCTCAGTTCGGTGTAGGT
CGTTCGCTCCAAGCTGGGCTGTGTGCACGAACCCCCCGTTCAGCCCGACCGCTGCGCCTTATCCGGTAAC
TATCGTCTTGAGTCCAACCCGGTAAGACACGACTTATCGCCACTGGCAGCAGCCACTGGTAACAGGATTA
GCAGAGCGAGGTATGTAGGCGGTGCTACAGAGTTCTTGAAGTGGTGGCCTAACTACGGCTACACTAGAAG
GACAGTATTTGGTATCTGCGCTCTGCTGAAGCCAGTTACCTTCGGAAAAAGAGTTGGTAGCTCTTGATCC
GGCAAACAAACCACCGCTGGTAGCGGTGGTTTTTTTGTTTGCAAGCAGCAGATTACGCGCAGAAAAAAAG
GATCTCAAGAAGATCCTTTGATCTTTTCTACGGGGTCTGACGCTCAGTGGAACGAAAACTCACGTTAAGG
GATTTTGGTCATGCATTCTAGGTACTAAAACAATTCATCCAGTAAAATATAATATTTTATTTTCTCCCAA
TCAGGCTTGATCCCCAGTAAGTCAAAAAATAGCTCGACATACTGTTCTTCCCCGATATCCTCCCTGATCG
ACCGGACGCAGAAGGCAATGTCATACCACTTGTCCGCCCTGCCGCTTCTCCCAAGATCAATAAAGCCACT
TACTTTGCCATCTTTCACAAAGATGTTGCTGTCTCCCAGGTCGCCGTGGGAAAAGACAAGTTCCTCTTCG
GGCTTTTCCGTCTTTAAAAAATCATACAGCTCGCGCGGATCTTTAAATGGAGTGTCTTCTTCCCAGTTTT
CGCAATCCACATCGGCCAGATCGTTATTCAGTAAGTAATCCAATTCGGCTAAGCGGCTGTCTAAGCTATT
CGTATAGGGACAATCCGATATGTCGATGGAGTGAAAGAGCCTGATGCACTCCGCATACAGCTCGATAATC
TTTTCAGGGCTTTGTTCATCTTCATACTCTTCCGAGCAAAGGACGCCATCGGCCTCACTCATGAGCAGAT
TGCTCCAGCCATCATGCCGTTCAAAGTGCAGGACCTTTGGAACAGGCAGCTTTCCTTCCAGCCATAGCAT
CATGTCCTTTTCCCGTTCCACATCATAGGTGGTCCCTTTATACCGGCTGTCCGTCATTTTTAAATATAGG
TTTTCATTTTCTCCCACCAGCTTATATACCTTAGCAGGAGACATTCCTTCCGTATCTTTTACGCAGCGGT
ATTTTTCGATCAGTTTTTTCAATTCCGGTGATATTCTCATTTTAGCCATTTATTATTTCCTTCCTCTTTT
CTACAGTATTTAAAGATACCCCAAGAAGCTAATTATAACAAGACGAACTCCAATTCACTGTTCCTTGCAT
TCTAAAACCTTAAATACCAGAAAACAGCTTTTTCAAAGTTGTTTTCAAAGTTGGCGTATAACATAGTATC
GACGGAGCCGATTTTGAAACCGCGGTGATCACAGGCAGCAACGCTCTGTCATCGTTACAATCAACATGCT
ACCCTCCGCGAGATCATCCGTGTTTCAAACCCGGCAGCTTAGTTGCCGTTCTTCCGAATAGCATCGGTAA
CATGAGCAAAGTCTGCCGCCTTACAACGGCTCTCCCGCTGACGCCGTCCCGGACTGATGGGCTGCCTGTA
TCGAGTGGTGATTTTGTGCCGAGCTGCCGGTCGGGGAGCTGTTGGCTGGCTGGTGGCAGGATATATTGTG
GTGTAAACAAATTGACGCTTAGACAACTTAATAACACATTGCGGACGTTTTTAATGTACTGAATTAACGC
CGAATTAATTCGGGGGATCTGGATTTTAGTACTGGATTTTGGTTTTAGGAATTAGAAATTTTATTGATAG
AAGTATTTTACAAATACAAATACATACTAAGGGTTTCTTATATGCTCAACACATGAGCGAAACCCTATAG
GAACCCTAATTCCCTTATCTGGGAACTACTCACACATTATTATGGAGAAACTCGAGCTTGTCGATCGACA
GATCCCGGTCGGCATCTACTCTATTTCTTTGCCCTCGGACGAGTGCTGGGGCGTCGGTTTCCACTATCGG
CGAGTACTTCTACACAGCCATCGGTCCAGACGGCCGCGCTTCTGCGGGCGATTTGTGTACGCCCGACAGT
CCCGGCTCCGGATCGGACGATTGCGTCGCATCGACCCTGCGCCCAAGCTGCATCATCGAAATTGCCGTCA
ACCAAGCTCTGATAGAGTTGGTCAAGACCAATGCGGAGCATATACGCCCGGAGTCGTGGCGATCCTGCAA
GCTCCGGATGCCTCCGCTCGAAGTAGCGCGTCTGCTGCTCCATACAAGCCAACCACGGCCTCCAGAAGAA
GATGTTGGCGACCTCGTATTGGGAATCCCCGAACATCGCCTCGCTCCAGTCAATGACCGCTGTTATGCGG
CCATTGTCCGTCAGGACATTGTTGGAGCCGAAATCCGCGTGCACGAGGTGCCGGACTTCGGGGCAGTCCT
CGGCCCAAAGCATCAGATCATCGAGAGCCTGCGCGACGGACGCACTGACGGTGTCGTCCATCACAGTTTG
CCAGTGATACACATGGGGATCAGCAATCGCGCATATGAAATCACGCCATGTAGTGTATTGACCGATTCCT
TGCGGTCCGAATGGGCCGAACCCGCTCGTCTGGCTAAGATCGGCCGCAGCGATCGCATCCATAGCCTCCG
CGACCGGTTGTAGAACAGCGGGCAGTTCGGTTTCAGGCAGGTCTTGCAACGTGACACCCTGTGAACGGCG
GGAGATGCAATAGGTCAGGCTCTCGCTAAACTCCCCAATGTCAAGCACTTCCGGAATCGGGAGCGCGGCC
GATGCAAAGTGCCGATAAACATAACGATCTTTGTAGAAACCATCGGCGCAGCTATTTACCCGCAGGACAT
ATCCACGCCCTCCTACATCGAAGCTGAAAGCACGAGATTCTTCGCCCTCCGAGAGCTGCATCAGGTCGGA
GACGCTGTCGAACTTTTCGATCAGAAACTTCTCGACAGACGTCGCGGTGAGTTCAGGCTTTTTCATATCT
CATTGCCCCCCGGATCTGCGAAAGCTCGAGAGAGATAGATTTGTAGAGAGAGACTGGTGATTTCAGCGTG
TCCTCTCCAAATGAAATGAACTTCCTTATATAGAGGAAGGGTCTTGCGAAGGATAGTGGGATTGTGCGTC
ATCCCTTACGTCAGTGGAGATATCACATCAATCCACTTGCTTTGAAGACGTGGTTGGAACGTCTTCTTTT
TCCACGATGCTCCTCGTGGGTGGGGGTCCATCTTTGGGACCACTGTCGGCAGAGGCATCTTGAACGATAG
CCTTTCCTTTATCGCAATGATGGCATTTGTAGGTGCCACCTTCCTTTTCTACTGTCCTTTTGATGAAGTG
ACAGATAGCTGGGCAATGGAATCCGAGGAGGTTTCCCGATATTACCCTTTGTTGAAAAGTCTCAATAGCC
CTTTGGTCTTCTGAGACTGTATCTTTGATATTCTTGGAGTAGACGAGAGTGTCGTGCTCCACCATGTTCA
CATCAATCCACTTGCTTTGAAGACGTGGTTGGAACGTCTTCTTTTTCCACGATGCT
Features (pLannotate 1.2.2; 28 found; start..end, strand, type, name):
    283..371     +  CDS            lacI (fragment): lac repressor; lacI; The lac repressor binds to the lac operator to inhibit transcription in E. coli. This inhibition can be relieved by adding lactose or isopropyl-β-D-thiogalactopyranoside (IPTG).
    384..405     +  protein_bind   CAP binding site: CAP binding activates transcription in the presence of cAMP. E. coli catabolite activator protein
    420..450     +  promoter       lac promoter: promoter for the E. coli lac operon
    454..476     +  protein_bind   lac operator (fragment): The lac repressor binds to the lac operator to inhibit transcription in E. coli. This inhibition can be relieved by adding lactose or isopropyl-β-D-thiogalactopyranoside (IPTG). lac repressor encoded by lacI
   1007..1348    +  promoter       CaMV 35S promoter: strong constitutive promoter from cauliflower mosaic virus
   1367..1825    +  CDS            luciferase (fragment): firefly luciferase; luc+; enhanced luc+ version of the luciferase gene
   1880..2004    +  protein_bind   attR1: mutant version of attR; recombination site for the Gateway® LR reaction LR Clonase™
   2041..2071    +  promoter       lac UV5 promoter: E. coli lac promoter with an "up" mutation
   2095..2124    +  promoter       cat promoter (fragment): promoter of the E. coli cat gene encoding chloramphenicol acetyltransferase
   2125..2784    +  CDS            CmR: chloramphenicol acetyltransferase; cat; confers resistance to chloramphenicol
   2963..3121    +  CDS            ccdA (fragment): CCDA_ECO57 - Also known as H, letA. Experimental evidence at protein level: Swiss-Prot protein existence level 1. Antitoxin component of a type II toxin-antitoxin (TA) system which inhibits the post-segregational killing (PSK) of plasmid-free cells, also referred to as a plasmid addiction system. Binds to and blocks the activity of CcdB; will also remove bound CcdB protein from the CcdB-GyrA complex by forming a CcdA-CcdB complex, a process termed rejuvenation. Functions as a transcriptional corepressor for the ccdAB operon, repression also requires CcdB (By similarity). From Escherichia coli
   3126..3428    +  CDS            ccdB: CCDB_ECOLI - Also known as G, letB, letD. Experimental evidence at protein level: Swiss-Prot protein existence level 1. Toxic component of a type II toxin-antitoxin (TA) system, functioning in plasmid maintainence. Responsible for the post- segregational killing (PSK) of plasmid-free cells, also referred to as a plasmid addiction system. Half-life of over 2 hours. Cell killing by CcdB is accompanied by filamentation, defects in chromosome and plasmid segregation, defects in cell division, formation of anucleate cells, decreased DNA synthesis and plasmid loss. Interferes with the activity of DN
   3472..3596    -  protein_bind   attR2: mutant version of attR; recombination site for the Gateway® LR reaction LR Clonase™
   3616..4257    +  terminator     E9 terminator: terminator and polyadenylation signal from the pea rbcS-E9 gene
   4264..4418    +  CDS            lacZα (fragment): LacZα fragment of β-galactosidase; lacZ fragment
   4484..4508    +  misc_feature   RB T-DNA repeat: right border repeat from nopaline C58 T-DNA
   4848..5249    +  CDS            Y4CG_SINFN (fragment): Protein inferred from homology: Swiss-Prot protein existence level 3. From Sinorhizobium fredii (strain NBRC 101917 / NGR234).
   5809..6438    +  CDS            pVS1 StaA: stability protein from the Pseudomonas plasmid pVS1 (Heeb et al., 2000)
   6867..7940    +  CDS            pVS1 RepA: replication protein from the Pseudomonas plasmid pVS1 (Heeb et al., 2000)
   8006..8200    +  rep_origin     pVS1 oriV: origin of replication for the Pseudomonas plasmid pVS1 (Heeb et al., 2000)
   8403..8442    +  CDS            rop (fragment): Rop protein, which maintains plasmids at low copy number; rop
   8544..8684    +  misc_feature   bom: basis of mobility region from pBR322
   8870..9458    -  rep_origin     ori: high-copy-number ColE1/pMB1/pBR322/pUC origin of replication
   9545..10339   -  CDS            KanR: aminoglycoside phosphotransferase; aphA-3; confers resistance to kanamycin
  10764..10788   +  misc_feature   LB T-DNA repeat: left border repeat from nopaline C58 T-DNA
  10866..11040   -  polyA_signal   CaMV poly(A) signal: cauliflower mosaic virus polyadenylation signal
  11081..12106   -  CDS            HygR: hygromycin B phosphotransferase confers resistance to hygromycin
  12173..193     -  promoter       CaMV 35S promoter (enhanced) (across the origin): cauliflower mosaic virus 35S promoter with a duplicated enhancer region
