[The description below was written by a language model from this plasmid's Addgene catalogue record and pLannotate feature annotations shown in this document.]
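Description:
pGWB-cLUC is an empty Gateway destination vector built on the pCAMBIA1300 binary backbone (about 12.6 kb) for Agrobacterium-mediated expression in plants. It is designed for split-luciferase complementation assays of protein–protein interactions. The backbone carries a high-copy ColE1/pMB1-type origin with the bom mobilisation region for propagation in E. coli. The pVS1 oriV, RepA and StaA functions support replication and stable maintenance in Agrobacterium, and a kanamycin resistance gene provides bacterial selection. Because the unrecombined Gateway cassette encodes the CcdB gyrase toxin and a chloramphenicol acetyltransferase, the empty vector is maintained in a ccdB-tolerant strain under both chloramphenicol and kanamycin selection.

Between the nopaline-type left and right T-DNA borders there are two plant expression units. In the first, a CaMV 35S promoter drives a fragment of firefly luciferase, the C-terminal portion according to the catalogue entry. This is followed by the attR1–CmR–ccdB–attR2 cassette and the pea rbcS-E9 terminator. An LR reaction with an entry clone replaces the CmR–ccdB region with a gene of interest. The feature order places that gene downstream of the luciferase fragment, implying a fusion with cLUC at the N-terminus of the partner protein, although the record does not explicitly confirm the reading frame. Co-expression with a partner fused to the complementary N-terminal luciferase fragment should restore light emission when the two proteins associate. The second unit is a hygromycin phosphotransferase gene under an enhanced 35S promoter with the CaMV polyadenylation signal, for selecting transformed plant tissue. The depositor notes two amino-acid substitutions in HygR that reportedly do not affect function. Residual lac promoter and lacZα fragments are remnants of the pCAMBIA cloning site.
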