Addgene plasmid #174051: pGWB-cLUC
Purpose: (Empty Backbone) Gateway compatible plasmid containing C-terminal luciferase for split-luciferase complementation assay
Depositing lab: Alberto Macho. Depositing organization: CAS Center for Excellence in Molecular Plant Sciences ("CEMPS"). Publication: A bacterial effector protein prevents MAPK-mediated phosphorylation of SGT1 to suppress plant immunity. Yu G, Xian L, Xue H, Yu W, Rufian JS, Sang Y, Morcillo RJL, Wang Y, Macho AP. PLoS Pathog. 2020 Sep 25;16(9):e1008933. doi: 10.1371/journal.ppat.1008933. eCollection 2020 Sep. PubMed 32976518.
Backbone
  Vector backbone: pCAMBIA1300
  Backbone size (bp): 12600
  Modifications to backbone: gateway compatible attR1-CmR-ccdB-attR2
  Vector type: Plant Expression, Luciferase
Growth in bacteria
  Bacterial resistance: Chloramphenicol and Kanamycin, 25 & 50 μg/mL
  Growth temperature: 37°C
  Growth strain: ccdB Survival
  Copy number: High Copy
Resource information
  A portion of this plasmid was derived from a plasmid made by: a gift from Prof. Jian-Min Zhou in Chinese Academy of Science
Terms and licenses: Academic/Nonprofit Terms; Industry Terms: Not Available to Industry
Depositor comments: Firefly Luciferase Complementation Imaging Assay for Protein-Protein Interactions in Plants https://academic.oup.com/plphys/article/146/2/323/6107098 Please note there are two mutations in Hygr-E180D and A95S. Depositor confirms this does not affect plasmid function.
How to cite: pGWB-cLUC was a gift from Alberto Macho (Addgene plasmid # 174051 ; http://n2t.net/addgene:174051 ; RRID:Addgene_174051)
